>Addgene plasmid #183865 | JBL6428 | addgene full sequence | sequence record 366963 | Addgene NGS Result
GAATTCTAAAGATCTTTGACAGCTAGCTCAGTCCTAGGTATAATACTAGTCCGTGGAGTACGGGGTGCCA
CGCGTACGCGTGCGCTGAGAAAATACCCGTCGAACCTGATCCGGATAACGCCGGCGAAGGGATTACTCTC
TCCTGGAGTAGTCCTTTGCCACTCTTTTTTGAGGTGCAAAGTGTTAAAAAAAATGAGCAAAGGAGAAGAA
CTTTTCACTGGAGTTGTCCCAATTCTTGTTGAATTAGATGGTGATGTTAATGGGCACAAATTTTCTGTCC
GTGGAGAGGGTGAAGGTGATGCTACAAACGGAAAACTCACCCTTAAATTTATTTGCACTACTGGAAAACT
ACCTGTTCCGTGGCCAACACTTGTCACTACTCTGACCTATGGTGTTCAATGCTTTTCCCGTTATCCGGAT
CACATGAAACGGCATGACTTTTTCAAGAGTGCCATGCCCGAAGGTTATGTACAGGAACGCACTATATCTT
TCAAAGATGACGGGACCTACAAGACGCGTGCTGAAGTCAAGTTTGAAGGTGATACCCTTGTTAATCGTAT
CGAGTTAAAGGGTATTGATTTTAAAGAAGATGGAAACATTCTTGGACACAAACTCGAGTACAACTTTAAC
TCACACAATGTATACATCACGGCAGACAAACAAAAGAATGGAATCAAAGCTAACTTCAAAATTCGCCACA
ACGTTGAAGATGGTTCCGTTCAACTAGCAGACCATTATCAACAAAATACTCCAATTGGCGATGGCCCTGT
CCTTTTACCAGACAACCATTACCTGTCGACACAATCTGTCCTTTCGAAAGATCCCAACGAAAAGCGTGAC
CACATGGTCCTTCTTGAGTTTGTAACTGCTGCTGGGATTACACATGGCATGGATGAGCTCTACAAATAAG
GATCTGAAGCTTGGGCCCGAACAAAAACTCATCTCAGAAGAGGATCTGAATAGCGCCGTCGACCATCATC
ATCATCATCATTGAGTTTAAACGGTCTCCAGCTTGGCTGTTTTGGCGGATGAGAGAAGATTTTCAGCCTG
ATACAGATTAAATCAGAACGCAGAAGCGGTCTGATAAAACAGAATTTGCCTGGCGGCAGTAGCGCGGTGG
TCCCACCTGACCCCATGCCGAACTCAGAAGTGAAACGCCGTAGCGCCGATGGTAGTGTGGGGTCTCCCCA
TGCGAGAGTAGGGAACTGCCAGACATCAAATAAAACGAAAGGCTCAGTAGAAAGACTGGGCCTTTCGTTT
TATCTGTTGTTTGTCGGTGAACTGGATCCTTACTCGAGTCTAGACTGCAGTTGATCGGGCACGTAAGAGG
TTCCAACTTTCACCATAATGAAATAAGATCACTACCGGGCGTATTTTTTGAGTTATCGAGATTTTCAGGA
GCTAAGGAAGCTAAAATGGAGAAAAAAATCACTGGATATACCACCGTTGATATATCCCAATGGCATCGTA
AAGAACATTTTGAGGCATTTCAGTCAGTTGCTCAATGTACCTATAACCAGACCGTTCAGCTGGATATTAC
GGCCTTTTTAAAGACCGTAAAGAAAAATAAGCACAAGTTTTATCCGGCCTTTATTCACATTCTTGCCCGC
CTGATGAATGCTCATCCGGAATTTCGTATGGCAATGAAAGACGGTGAGCTGGTGATATGGGATAGTGTTC
ACCCTTGTTACACCGTTTTCCATGAGCAAACTGAAACGTTTTCATCGCTCTGGAGTGAATACCACGACGA
TTTCCGGCAGTTTCTACACATATATTCGCAAGATGTGGCGTGTTACGGTGAAAACCTGGCCTATTTCCCT
AAAGGGTTTATTGAGAATATGTTTTTCGTCTCAGCCAATCCCTGGGTGAGTTTCACCAGTTTTGATTTAA
ACGTGGCCAATATGGACAACTTCTTCGCCCCCGTTTTCACCATGGGCAAATATTATACGCAAGGCGACAA
GGTGCTGATGCCGCTGGCGATTCAGGTTCATCATGCCGTTTGTGATGGCTTCCATGTCGGCAGAATGCTT
AATGAATTACAACAGTACTGCGATGAGTGGCAGGGCGGGGCGTAATTTGATATCGAGCTCGCTTGGACTC
CTGTTGATAGATCCAGTAATGACCTCAGAACTCCATCTGGATTTGTTCAGAACGCTCGGTTGCCGCCGGG
CGTTTTTTATTGGTGAGAATCCAAGCCTCCGATCAACGTCTCATTTTCGCCAAAAGTTGGCCCAGGGCTT
CCCGGTATCAACAGGGACACCAGGATTTATTTATTCTGCGAAGTGATCTTCCGTCACAGGTATTTATTCG
GCGCAAAGTGCGTCGGGTGATGCTGCCAACTTACTGATTTAGTGTATGATGGTGTTTTTGAGGTGCTCCA
GTGGCTTCTGTTTCTATCAGCTGTCCCTCCTGTTCAGCTACTGACGGGGTGGTGCGTAACGGCAAAAGCA
CCGCCGGACATCAGCGCTAGCGGAGTGTATACTGGCTTACTATGTTGGCACTGATGAGGGTGTCAGTGAA
GTGCTTCATGTGGCAGGAGAAAAAAGGCTGCACCGGTGCGTCAGCAGAATATGTGATACAGGATATATTC
CGCTTCCTCGCTCACTGACTCGCTACGCTCGGTCGTTCGACTGCGGCGAGCGGAAATGGCTTACGAACGG
GGCGGAGATTTCCTGGAAGATGCCAGGAAGATACTTAACAGGGAAGTGAGAGGGCCGCGGCAAAGCCGTT
TTTCCATAGGCTCCGCCCCCCTGACAAGCATCACGAAATCTGACGCTCAAATCAGTGGTGGCGAAACCCG
ACAGGACTATAAAGATACCAGGCGTTTCCCCCTGGCGGCTCCCTCGTGCGCTCTCCTGTTCCTGCCTTTC
GGTTTACCGGTGTCATTCCGCTGTTATGGCCGCGTTTGTCTCATTCCACGCCTGACACTCAGTTCCGGGT
AGGCAGTTCGCTCCAAGCTGGACTGTATGCACGAACCCCCCGTTCAGTCCGACCGCTGCGCCTTATCCGG
TAACTATCGTCTTGAGTCCAACCCGGAAAGACATGCAAAAGCACCACTGGCAGCAGCCACTGGTAATTGA
TTTAGAGGAGTTAGTCTTGAAGTCATGCGCCGGTTAAGGCTAAACTGAAAGGACAAGTTTTGGTGACTGC
GCTCCTCCAAGCCAGTTACCTCGGTTCAAAGAGTTGGTAGCTCAGAGAACCTTCGAAAAACCGCCCTGCA
AGGCGGTTTTTTCGTTTTCAGAGCAAGAGATTACGCGCAGACCAAAACGATCTCAAGAAGATCATCTTAT
TAATCAGATAAAATATTTCTAGATTTCAGTGCAATTTATCTCTTCAAATGTAGCACCTGAAGTCAGCCCC
ATACGATATAAGTTGTAATTCTCATGTTTGACAGCTTATCATCGATAAGCTTCCGATGGCGCGCCGAGAG
GCTTTACACTTTATGCTTCCGGCT
Features (pLannotate 1.2.2; 14 found; start..end, strand, type, name):
     16..50      +  promoter       J23119(SpeI) promoter: bacterial promoter (Registry of Standard Biological Parts BBa J23119) modified to end with an SpeI site
     50..149     +  ncRNA          TPP: Accession: RF00059 - TPP riboswitch (THI element)
    193..906     +  CDS            Superfolder GFP: Superfolder GFP is a basic (constitutively fluorescent) green fluorescent protein published in 2005, derived from Aequorea victoria. It is reported to be a very rapidly-maturing weak dimer.
    974..991     +  CDS            capTEV™ (fragment): composite tag for in vivo biotinylation, TEV protease cleavage, and 6xHis tagging
   1098..1213    +  ncRNA          5S rRNA: Accession: RF00001 - 5S ribosomal RNA
   1217..1282    +  terminator     rrnB T1 terminator (fragment): transcription terminator T1 from the E. coli rrnB gene
   1318..1415    +  promoter       cat promoter: promoter of the E. coli cat gene encoding chloramphenicol acetyltransferase
   1416..2072    +  CDS            cat: CAT_ECOLX - Experimental evidence at protein level: Swiss-Prot protein existence level 1. This enzyme is an effector of chloramphenicol resistance in bacteria. From Escherichia coli. This protein is used as a marker in many commonly used cloning vectors, such as pACYC184.
   2096..2190    +  terminator     lambda t0 terminator: transcription terminator from phage lambda
   2326..2469    +  mobile_element IS1 (fragment): prokaryotic transposable element IS1
   2588..2643    -  rep_origin     RSF ori (fragment): Plasmids containing the RSF 1030 origin of replication can be propagated in E. coli cells that contain additional plasmids with compatible origins.
   2731..3276    -  rep_origin     p15A ori: Plasmids containing the medium-copy-number p15A origin of replication can be propagated in E. coli cells that contain a second plasmid with the ColE1 origin.
   3388..3412    +  promoter       tet promoter (fragment): E. coli promoter for tetracycline efflux protein gene
   3433..3454    +  promoter       lac UV5 promoter (fragment): E. coli lac promoter with an "up" mutation
