[The description below was written by a language model from this plasmid's Addgene catalogue record and pLannotate feature annotations shown in this document.]
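Description:
JBL6428 is a small (about 3.5 kb) bacterial expression plasmid built on a p15A backbone for use in E. coli. It replicates from the p15A origin, which the catalogue lists as low copy and which is compatible with ColE1-type plasmids. Selection is with chloramphenicol, through a cat gene driven by its own promoter and followed by the lambda t0 terminator.

The payload is a single reporter cassette. The strong constitutive Anderson promoter J23119, in a version modified to end in an SpeI site, transcribes a mutant form of the E. coli thiB thiamine pyrophosphate (TPP) riboswitch placed directly upstream of the superfolder GFP coding sequence. An rrnB-derived region, comprising 5S rRNA sequence and a T1 terminator fragment, ends the transcript. Because the thiB element is a translational riboswitch, transcription is constant and ligand-dependent RNA folding in the leader controls how efficiently sfGFP is translated, so fluorescence reports the regulatory state of the switch. The variant carried here is named "Incumbent Rescue B" (the depositor notes "Full Res 5 Set 2"). That name suggests compensatory mutations meant to restore a disrupted structure, but the record does not state which nucleotides are changed.

The annotation also picks up several short partial matches: capTEV tag, IS1, RSF ori, tet promoter and lac UV5 promoter fragments. These are most likely backbone remnants or chance hits rather than functional parts. The plasmid is intended for in vivo fluorescence assays that compare riboswitch mutants, as part of a study of how a transient intermediate RNA structure contributes to thiB TPP riboswitch function.
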