Addgene plasmid #183865: JBL6428
Purpose: sfGFP reporter under the control of Mutant E. coli thiB TPP Riboswitch under the control of a Constitutive promoter
Depositing lab: Julius Lucks. Depositing organization: Northwestern University. Publication: A transient intermediate RNA structure underlies the regulatory function of the E. coli thiB TPP translational riboswitch. Berman KE, Steans R, Hertz LM, Lucks JB. RNA. 2023 Nov;29(11):1658-1672. doi: 10.1261/rna.079427.122. Epub 2023 Jul 7. PubMed 37419663.
Backbone
  Vector backbone: p15a
  Vector type: Bacterial Expression
Growth in bacteria
  Bacterial resistance: Chloramphenicol, 25 μg/mL
  Growth temperature: 37°C
  Growth strain: DH5alpha
  Copy number: Low Copy
Gene/Insert
  Gene/Insert name: E. coli thiB TPP Riboswitch Incumbent Rescue B regulated sfGFP
  Species: E. coli
  Promoter: J23119 - Anderson Promoter
  Cloning method: Gibson Cloning
Terms and licenses: Academic/Nonprofit Terms; Industry Terms: Not Available to Industry
Depositor comments: Spe1/J23119 + thiB TPP + Full Res 5 Set 2 + sfGFP
How to cite: JBL6428 was a gift from Julius Lucks (Addgene plasmid # 183865 ; http://n2t.net/addgene:183865 ; RRID:Addgene_183865)
